>Addgene plasmid #21306 | pGL3-VEGFR2-225 | addgene partial sequence | sequence record 26841 | 21306 with RVprimer3
GACTTTCTCTATCGATAGGTACCGAGCTCTTGTTGCTCTGGGATGTTCTCTCCTGGGCGACTTGGGGCCC
AGCGCAGTCCAGTTGTGTGGGGAAATGGGGAGATGTAAATGGGCTTGGGGAGCTGGAGATCCCCGCCGGG
TACCCGGGTGAGGGGCGGGGCTGGCCGCACGGGAGAGCCCCTCCTCCGCTCCGGCCCCGCCCCGCATGGC
CCCGCCTCCGCGCTCTAGAGTTTCGGCTCCAGCTCCCACCCTGCACTGAGTCCCGGGACCCCGGGAGAGC
GGTCAGTGTGTGGTCGCTGCGTTTCCTCTGCCTGCGCCGGGCATCACTTGCGCGCCGCAGAAAGTCCGTC
TGGCAGCCTGGATATCCTCTCCTACCGGCACCCGCAGACGCCCCTGCAGCCGCGGTCGGCGCCCGGGCTC
CCTAGCCCTGTGCGCTCAACTGTCCTGCGCTGCGGGGTGCCGCGAGTTCCACCTCCGCGCCTCCTTCTCT
AGACAGGCGCTGGGAGAAAGAACCGGCTCCCCTCGAGATCTGCGATCTAAGTAAGCTTGGCATTCCGGTA
CTGTTGGTAAAGCCACCATGGAAGACGCCAAAAACATAAAGAAAGGCCCGGCGCCATTCTATCCGCTGGA
AGATGGAACCGCTGGAGAGCAACTGCATAAGGCTATGAAGAGATACGCCCTGGTTCCTGGAACAATTGCT
TTTACAGATGCACATATCGAGGTGGACATCACTTACGCTGAGTACTTCGAAATGTCCGTNTCN
