[The description below was written by a language model from this plasmid's Addgene catalogue record.]
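Description:
pGL3-VEGFR2-225 is a firefly luciferase reporter plasmid built on the Promega pGL3 backbone (4818 bp without insert), intended for measuring promoter activity after transfection into cultured cells. It is maintained in E. coli as a high-copy plasmid under ampicillin selection. The record does not name the pGL3 variant, and no feature table is provided, so details such as the origin of replication, polyadenylation signals or any enhancer elements are not documented here. The stated backbone size and the placement of a promoter fragment upstream of the reporter are consistent with a promoterless design, in which luciferase expression depends on the inserted sequence.

The insert is a 493 bp fragment of the human VEGFR2 (KDR, also known as FLK1 or CD309) promoter spanning positions -225 to +268, presumably numbered relative to the transcription start site. It was cloned between the SacI and XhoI sites, both of which remain intact, so the fragment can be excised or exchanged. In this arrangement, the proximal promoter and part of the 5′ transcribed region of KDR drive luciferase transcription, and light output serves as a readout of promoter activity. The "-225" in the name marks the upstream boundary, which suggests, though the record does not confirm, that the plasmid belongs to a series of promoter truncations used to map regulatory regions. The associated publication concerns a mechanosensitive transcriptional mechanism controlling angiogenesis, so the construct was likely used to test how transcription factors or mechanical cues influence VEGFR2 promoter activity.
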