Addgene plasmid #21306: pGL3-VEGFR2-225
Depositing lab: Donald Ingber. Publication: A mechanosensitive transcriptional mechanism that controls angiogenesis. Mammoto A, Connor KM, Mammoto T, Yung CW, Huh D, Aderman CM, Mostoslavsky G, Smith LE, Ingber DE. Nature. 2009 Feb 26. 457(7233):1103-8. 10.1038/nature07765 PubMed 19242469.
Backbone
  Vector backbone: pGL3
  Backbone manufacturer: Promega
  Backbone size w/o insert (bp): 4818
  Vector type: Luciferase
Growth in bacteria
  Bacterial resistance: Ampicillin, 100 μg/mL
  Growth temperature: 37°C
  Growth strain: DH5alpha
  Copy number: High Copy
Gene/Insert
  Gene/Insert name: VEGFR2 promoter (alt name: VEGFR2)
  Species: H. sapiens (human)
  Insert size (bp): 493
  Entrez Gene: KDR (a.k.a. CD309, FLK1, VEGFR, VEGFR2)
  Cloning method: Restriction Enzyme; 5′ cloning site SacI (not destroyed); 3′ cloning site XhoI (not destroyed)
  Sequencing primers: 5′ RVprimer3; 3′ LucNrev
Terms and licenses: Academic/Nonprofit Terms; Industry Terms: Not Available to Industry
Depositor comments: -225 to +268 region of the promoter.
How to cite: pGL3-VEGFR2-225 was a gift from Donald Ingber (Addgene plasmid # 21306 ; http://n2t.net/addgene:21306 ; RRID:Addgene_21306)
